>Addgene plasmid #25577 | Py-DERA | depositor partial sequence | sequence record 11981 | Author sequence
ATGGCTAATTATACAGAAAAATTCGCAGCGTGGTCAGTTATTTGCTTAACTGATCATACATTTTTGGATG
AAAATGGCACTGAAGATGATATAAGGGAATTGTGTAACGAGTCAGTTAAGACATGTCCATTCGCAGCAGC
AGTTTGTGTATATCCTAAATTTGTAAAATTTATTAATGAAAAAATAAAACAAGAAATAAATCCATTTAAA
CCTAAAATCGCATGTGTAATGAATTTCCCATATGGAACAGATAGTATGGAAAAAGTTCTGAACGATACAG
AAAAAGCTTTAGATGATGGAGCTGATGAAATTGATTTGGTTATAAATTATAAAAAAATTATAGAAAATAC
TGATGAAGGATTAAAAGAAGCTACTAAGTTAACACAAAGTGTTAAAAAATTATTAACAAATAAAATTTTA
AAAGTTATTATTGAAGTTGGTGAGCTTAAAACTGAAGATTTAATTATAAAAACAACTTTAGCAGTACTTA
ATGGAAATGCTGATTTTATAAAAACATCGACAGGAAAAGTTCAAATTAATGCAACACCTTCATCAGTTGA
ATATATTATAAAAGCAATAAAAGAATATATAAAAAATAATCCTGAAAAAAATAATAAAATTGGATTAAAA
GTATCAGGAGGAATATCCGATTTAAATACAGCTAGCCATTATATTTTATTAGCTAGAAGATTTTTAAGTA
GTCTTGCATGTCATCCAGATAATTTTAGGATTGGATCATCATCATTAGTGATAAAATTGAGAAAAGTTAT
TTCTCAATGTCCATTG
