>Addgene plasmid #25577 | Py-DERA | addgene partial sequence | sequence record 31560 | 25577 with LacI-R
CTGATTGACTCTCTTCCGGGCGCTATCATGCCATACCGCGAAAGGTTTTGCGCCATTCGATGGTGTCCGG
GATCTCGACGCTCTCCCTTATGCGACTCCTGCATTAGGAAGCAGCCCAGTAGTAGGTTGAGGCCGTTGAG
CACCGCCGCCGCAAGGAATGGTGCATGCAAGGAGATGGCGCCCAACAGTCCCCCGGCCACGGGGCCTGCC
ACCATACCCACGCCGAAACAAGCGCTCATGAGCCCGAAGTGGCGAGCCCGATCTTCCCCATCGGTGATGT
CGGCGATATAGGCGCCAGCAACCGCACCTGTGGCGCCGGTGATGCCGGCCACGATGCGTCCGGCGTAGAG
GATCGAGATCTCGATCCCGCGAAATTAATACGACTCACTATAGGGGAATTGTGAGCGGATAACAATTCCC
CTCTAGAAATAATTTTGTTTAACTTTAAGAAGGAGATATACCATGGGCAGCAGCCATCATCATCATCATC
ACAGCAGCGGCCTGGTTCCGCGTGGTAGTATGGCTAATTATACAGAAAAATTCGCAGCGTGGTCAGTTAT
TTGCTTAACTGATCATACATTTTTGGATGAAAATGGCACTGAAGATGATATAAGGGAATTGTGTAACGAG
TCAGTTAAGACATGTCCATTCGCAGCAGCAGTTTGTGTATATCCTAAATTTGTAAAATTTATTAATGAAA
AAATAAAACAAGAAATAAATCCATTTAAACCTAAAATCGCATGTGTAATGAATTTCCCATATGGAACAGA
TAGTATGGAAAAAGTTCTGAACGATACAGAAAAAGCTTTAGATGATGGAGCTGATGAAATTGATTTGGTT
ATAAATTATAAAAAAATTATAGAAAATACTGATGAAGGATTAAAAGAAGCTACTAAGTTAACACAAAGTG
TTAAAAAATATACAATAAAT
