[The description below was written by a language model from this plasmid's Addgene catalogue record.]
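Description:
Py-DERA is a bacterial expression plasmid built on the pET28a-LIC backbone, a ligation-independent-cloning derivative of pET28a produced by a structural genomics group. The backbone is recorded as 7328 bp without insert. The plasmid is selected with kanamycin, is listed as low copy, and is maintained in a standard cloning strain of E. coli. No feature table accompanies the record, so the origin of replication and the regulatory elements are not explicitly annotated. However, the listed sequencing primers (T7 forward and T7 terminator reverse) fit the usual pET arrangement, in which the insert lies between a T7 promoter and a T7 terminator and is transcribed in hosts that supply T7 RNA polymerase.

The insert is a 786 bp coding sequence for deoxyribose phosphate aldolase (DERA) from the rodent malaria parasite Plasmodium yoelii, corresponding to gene PY02252. It carries an N-terminal His tag, which allows the recombinant protein to be purified by immobilised metal affinity chromatography. The cloning method is recorded as restriction enzyme, even though the backbone is designed for ligation-independent cloning. The record does not give the sites used.

The stated purpose is bacterial expression for structure determination, and the depositor links the construct to a solved crystal structure in the Protein Data Bank. The record cautions that the insert may not be the full open reading frame, since constructs of this kind are often trimmed to improve expression or crystallisation. The exact residue boundaries are not stated, so users should confirm them before assuming the protein is full length.
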