Addgene plasmid #25577: Py-DERA
Purpose: Bacterial expression for structure determination; may not be full ORF
Depositing lab: Cheryl Arrowsmith. Depositing organization: University of Toronto.
Backbone
  Vector backbone: pET28a-LIC
  Backbone manufacturer: SGC
  Backbone size w/o insert (bp): 7328
  Vector type: Bacterial Expression
Growth in bacteria
  Bacterial resistance: Kanamycin, 50 μg/mL
  Growth temperature: 37°C
  Growth strain: DH5alpha
  Copy number: Low Copy
Gene/Insert
  Gene/Insert name: Py-DERA (alt names: PDB: 2A4A; Deoxyribose Phosphate Aldolase)
  Species: Plasmodium yoelii
  Insert size (bp): 786
  GenBank ID: PY02252
  Entrez Gene: PY02252
  Tag / fusion protein: His (N terminal on insert)
  Cloning method: Restriction Enzyme
  Sequencing primers: 5′ T7; 3′ T7-term
Terms and licenses: Academic/Nonprofit Terms; Industry Terms: Not Available to Industry
Depositor comments: PDB: 2A4A http://www.thesgc.org/structures/2A4A/
How to cite: Py-DERA was a gift from Cheryl Arrowsmith (Addgene plasmid # 25577 ; http://n2t.net/addgene:25577 ; RRID:Addgene_25577)
